>Addgene plasmid #177236 | bU6-sgNeo1-mU6-sgNT-hU6-sgSnrk | addgene full sequence | sequence record 352699 | Addgene NGS Result
TAGAGTGGAGGTTTGACAGCCGCCTAGCATTTCATCACATGGCCCGAGAGCTGCATCCGGACTGTACTGG
GTCTCTCTGGTTAGACCAGATCTGAGCCTGGGAGCTCTCTGGCTAACTAGGGAACCCACTGCTTAAGCCT
CAATAAAGCTTGCCTTGAGTGCTTCAAGTAGTGTGTGCCCGTCTGTTGTGTGACTCTGGTAACTAGAGAT
CCCTCAGACCCTTTTAGTCAGTGTGGAAAATCTCTAGCAGCATGTGAGCAAAAGGCCAGCAAAAGGCCAG
GAACCGTAAAAAGGCCGCGTTGCTGGCGTTTTTCCATAGGCTCCGCCCCCCTGACGAGCATCACAAAAAT
CGACGCTCAAGTCAGAGGTGGCGAAACCCGACAGGACTATAAAGATACCAGGCGTTTCCCCCTGGAAGCT
CCCTCGTGCGCTCTCCTGTTCCGACCCTGCCGCTTACCGGATACCTGTCCGCCTTTCTCCCTTCGGGAAG
CGTGGCGCTTTCTCATAGCTCACGCTGTAGGTATCTCAGTTCGGTGTAGGTCGTTCGCTCCAAGCTGGGC
TGTGTGCACGAACCCCCCGTTCAGCCCGACCGCTGCGCCTTATCCGGTAACTATCGTCTTGAGTCCAACC
CGGTAAGACACGACTTATCGCCACTGGCAGCAGCCACTGGTAACAGGATTAGCAGAGCGAGGTATGTAGG
CGGTGCTACAGAGTTCTTGAAGTGGTGGCCTAACTACGGCTACACTAGAAGAACAGTATTTGGTATCTGC
GCTCTGCTGAAGCCAGTTACCTTCGGAAAAAGAGTTGGTAGCTCTTGATCCGGCAAACAAACCACCGCTG
GTAGCGGTGGTTTTTTTGTTTGCAAGCAGCAGATTACGCGCAGAAAAAAAGGATCTCAAGAAGATCCTTT
GATCTTTTCTACGGGGTCTGACGCTCAGTGGAACGAAAACTCACGTTAAGGGATTTTGGTCATGAGATTA
TCAAAAAGGATCTTCACCTAGATCCTTTTAAATTAAAAATGAAGTTTTAAATCAATCTAAAGTATATATG
AGTAAACTTGGTCTGACAGTTACCAATGCTTAATCAGTGAGGCACCTATCTCAGCGATCTGTCTATTTCG
TTCATCCATAGTTGCCTGACTCCCCGTCGTGTAGATAACTACGATACGGGAGGGCTTACCATCTGGCCCC
AGTGCTGCAATGATACCGCGAGACCCACGCTCACCGGCTCCAGATTTATCAGCAATAAACCAGCCAGCCG
GAAGGGCCGAGCGCAGAAGTGGTCCTGCAACTTTATCCGCCTCCATCCAGTCTATTAATTGTTGCCGGGA
AGCTAGAGTAAGTAGTTCGCCAGTTAATAGTTTGCGCAACGTTGTTGCCATTGCTACAGGCATCGTGGTG
TCACGCTCGTCGTTTGGTATGGCTTCATTCAGCTCCGGTTCCCAACGATCAAGGCGAGTTACATGATCCC
CCATGTTGTGCAAAAAAGCGGTTAGCTCCTTCGGTCCTCCGATCGTTGTCAGAAGTAAGTTGGCCGCAGT
GTTATCACTCATGGTTATGGCAGCACTGCATAATTCTCTTACTGTCATGCCATCCGTAAGATGCTTTTCT
GTGACTGGTGAGTACTCAACCAAGTCATTCTGAGAATAGTGTATGCGGCGACCGAGTTGCTCTTGCCCGG
CGTCAATACGGGATAATACCGCGCCACATAGCAGAACTTTAAAAGTGCTCATCATTGGAAAACGTTCTTC
GGGGCGAAAACTCTCAAGGATCTTACCGCTGTTGAGATCCAGTTCGATGTAACCCACTCGTGCACCCAAC
TGATCTTCAGCATCTTTTACTTTCACCAGCGTTTCTGGGTGAGCAAAAACAGGAAGGCAAAATGCCGCAA
AAAAGGGAATAAGGGCGACACGGAAATGTTGAATACTCATACTCTTCCTTTTTCAATATTATTGAAGCAT
TTATCAGGGTTATTGTCTCATGAGCGGATACATATTTGAATGTATTTAGAAAAATAAACAAATAGGGGTT
CCGCGCACATTTCCCCGAAAAGTGCCACCTGACGTCGACGGATCGGGAGATCTCCCGATCCCCTATGGTG
CACTCTCAGTACAATCTGCTCTGATGCCGCATAGTTAAGCCAGTATCTGCTCCCTGCTTGTGTGTTGGAG
GTCGCTGAGTAGTGCGCGAGCAAAATTTAAGCTACAACAAGGCAAGGCTTGACCGACAATTGCATGAAGA
ATCTGCTTAGGGTTAGGCGTTTTGCGCTGCTTCGCGATGTACGGGCCAGATATACGCGTTGACATTGATT
ATTGACTAGTTATTAATAGTAATCAATTACGGGGTCATTAGTTCATAGCCCATATATGGAGTTCCGCGTT
ACATAACTTACGGTAAATGGCCCGCCTGGCTGACCGCCCAACGACCCCCGCCCATTGACGTCAATAATGA
CGTATGTTCCCATAGTAACGCCAATAGGGACTTTCCATTGACGTCAATGGGTGGAGTATTTACGGTAAAC
TGCCCACTTGGCAGTACATCAAGTGTATCATATGCCAAGTACGCCCCCTATTGACGTCAATGACGGTAAA
TGGCCCGCCTGGCATTATGCCCAGTACATGACCTTATGGGACTTTCCTACTTGGCAGTACATCTACGTAT
TAGTCATCGCTATTACCATGGTGATGCGGTTTTGGCAGTACATCAATGGGCGTGGATAGCGGTTTGACTC
ACGGGGATTTCCAAGTCTCCACCCCATTGACGTCAATGGGAGTTTGTTTTGGCACCAAAATCAACGGGAC
TTTCCAAAATGTCGTAACAACTCCGCCCCATTGACGCAAATGGGCGGTAGGCGTGTACGGTGGGAGGTCT
ATATAAGCAGCGCGTTTTGCCTGTACTGGGTCTCTCTGGTTAGACCAGATCTGAGCCTGGGAGCTCTCTG
GCTAACTAGGGAACCCACTGCTTAAGCCTCAATAAAGCTTGCCTTGAGTGCTTCAAGTAGTGTGTGCCCG
TCTGTTGTGTGACTCTGGTAACTAGAGATCCCTCAGACCCTTTTAGTCAGTGTGGAAAATCTCTAGCAGT
GGCGCCCGAACAGGGACTTGAAAGCGAAAGGGAAACCAGAGGAGCTCTCTCGACGCAGGACTCGGCTTGC
TGAAGCGCGCACGGCAAGAGGCGAGGGGCGGCGACTGGTGAGTACGCCAAAAATTTTGACTAGCGGAGGC
TAGAAGGAGAGAGATGGGTGCGAGAGCGTCAGTATTAAGCGGGGGAGAATTAGATCGCGATGGGAAAAAA
TTCGGTTAAGGCCAGGGGGAAAGAAAAAATATAAATTAAAACATATAGTATGGGCAAGCAGGGAGCTAGA
ACGATTCGCAGTTAATCCTGGCCTGTTAGAAACATCAGAAGGCTGTAGACAAATACTGGGACAGCTACAA
CCATCCCTTCAGACAGGATCAGAAGAACTTAGATCATTATATAATACAGTAGCAACCCTCTATTGTGTGC
ATCAAAGGATAGAGATAAAAGACACCAAGGAAGCTTTAGACAAGATAGAGGAAGAGCAAAACAAAAGTAA
GACCACCGCACAGCAAGCGGCCGGCCGCTGATCTTCAGACCTGGAGGAGGAGATATGAGGGACAATTGGA
GAAGTGAATTATATAAATATAAAGTAGTAAAAATTGAACCATTAGGAGTAGCACCCACCAAGGCAAAGAG
AAGAGTGGTGCAGAGAGAAAAAAGAGCAGTGGGAATAGGAGCTTTGTTCCTTGGGTTCTTGGGAGCAGCA
GGAAGCACTATGGGCGCAGCGTCAATGACGCTGACGGTACAGGCCAGACAATTATTGTCTGGTATAGTGC
AGCAGCAGAACAATTTGCTGAGGGCTATTGAGGCGCAACAGCATCTGTTGCAACTCACAGTCTGGGGCAT
CAAGCAGCTCCAGGCAAGAATCCTGGCTGTGGAAAGATACCTAAAGGATCAACAGCTCCTGGGGATTTGG
GGTTGCTCTGGAAAACTCATTTGCACCACTGCTGTGCCTTGGAATGCTAGTTGGAGTAATAAATCTCTGG
AACAGATTTGGAATCACACGACCTGGATGGAGTGGGACAGAGAAATTAACAATTACACAAGCTTAATACA
CTCCTTAATTGAAGAATCGCAAAACCAGCAAGAAAAGAATGAACAAGAATTATTGGAATTAGATAAATGG
GCAAGTTTGTGGAATTGGTTTAACATAACAAATTGGCTGTGGTATATAAAATTATTCATAATGATAGTAG
GAGGCTTGGTAGGTTTAAGAATAGTTTTTGCTGTACTTTCTATAGTGAATAGAGTTAGGCAGGGATATTC
ACCATTATCGTTTCAGACCCACCTCCCAACCCCGAGGGGACCCGACAGGCCCGAAGGAATAGAAGAAGAA
GGTGGAGAGAGAGACAGAGACAGATCCATTCGATTAGTGAACGGATCGGCACTGCGTGCGCCAATTCTGC
AGACAAATGGCAGTATTCATCCACAATTTTAAAAGAAAAGGGGGGATTGGGGGGTACAGTGCAGGGGAAA
GAATAGTAGACATAATAGCAACAGACATACAAACTAAAGAATTACAAAAACAAATTACAAAAATTCAAAA
TTTTCGGGTTTATTACAGGGACAGCAGAGATCCAGTTTGGTTAGTACCGGGCCCGCTCTAGCCCTGCAGG
AACTGTTTAAACTGTCGTGACCGAGCTTGTCTGCCCGCGCAGTCCACTAGACAGACGCGCAGAGGTCGGG
CGGGCCTAGGGCCAATTTCCCATGGTTCCCTTCATTTGCATATATGATGTAATAAGGTTATGGAGACTAT
TAAACTTAGCCCTAATCAAACTATATGATGATAATGTGTGTGGTACAAAAGGTCATAACTTATTATATAC
TTTGAAACTTAAAAAAGGGTTACAGTTTAGTCACCATAACTGTAAAATTTTTTCTATTCTTAGCTTTATA
TAGTTCTTGAGAGGCCATGTTTATGGTCATGGCTGATGCAATGCGGGTTTAAGAGCTAAGCTGGAAACAG
CATAGCAAGTTTAAATAAGGCTAGTCCGTTATCAACTTGAAAAAGTGGCACCGAGTCGGTGCTTTTTTTC
CAGTCTGACTATCACGATTGATCCGACGCGCCATCTCTAGGCCCGCGCCGGCCCCCTCGCACGGACTTGT
GGGAGAAGCTCGGCTACTCCCCTGCCCCGGTTAATTTGCATATAATATTTCCTAGTAACTATAGAGGCTT
AATGTGCGATAAAAGACAGATAATCTGTTCTTTTTAATACTAGCTACATTTTACATGATAGGCTTGGATT
TCTATAAGAGATACAAATACTAAATTATTATTTTAAAAAACAGCACAAAAGGAAACTCACCCTAACTGTA
AAGTAATTGTGTGTTTTGAGACTATAAGTATCCCTTGGAGAACCACCTTGTTGGCGAGGTATTCGGCTCC
GCGGTTTGAGAGCTAAGCAGAAAGCTGCATAGCAAGTTCAAATAAGGCTAGTCCGTACACAACTTGAAAA
AGTGGCAGCCGAGTCGGCTGCTTTTTTTGCTCGAATCTACACTCAGCTATGGCGCGCCCCAAGGTCGGGC
AGGAAGAGGGCCTATTTCCCATGATTCCTTCATATTTGCATATACGATACAAGGCTGTTAGAGAGATAAT
TGGAATTAATTTGACTGTAAACACAAAGATATTAGTACAAAATACGTGACGTAGAAAGTAATAATTTCTT
GGGTAGTTTGCAGTTTTAAAATTATGTTTTAAAATGGACTATCATATGCTTACCGTAACTTGAAAGTATT
TCGATTTCTTGGCTTTATATATCTTGTGGAAAGCCAGAAACATGGAGCATGGCAGGGTTCAAGCGGTTTC
AGAGCTAAGCACAAGAGTGCATAGCAAGTTGAAATAAGGCTAGTCCGTTTACAACTTGAAAAAGTGGCAC
CCGAGTCGGGTGCTTTTTTTGTTTGGCGCGCCTATGGCTTAATTAACATGGCGGCCGCATTCTACCGGGT
AGGGGAGGCGCTTTTCCCAAGGCAGTCTGGAGCATGCGCTTTAGCAGCCCCGCTGGGCACTTGGCGCTAC
ACAAGTGGCCTCTGGCCTCGCACACATTCCACATCCACCGGTAGGCGCCAACCGGCTCCGTTCTTTGGTG
GCCCCTTCGCGCCACCTTCTACTCCTCCCCTAGTCAGGAAGTTCCCCCCCGCCCCGCAGCTCGCGTCGTG
CAGGACGTGACAAATGGAAGTAGCACGTCTCACTAGTCTCGTGCAGATGGACAGCACCGCTGAGCAATGG
AAGCGGGTAGGCCTTTGGGGCAGCGGCCAATAGCAGCTTTGCTCCTTCGCTTTCTGGGCTCAGAGGCTGG
GAAGGGGTGGGTCCGGGGGCGGGCTCAGGGGCGGGCTCAGGGGCGGGGCGGGCGCCCGAAGGTCCTCCGG
AGGCCCGGCATTCTGCACGCTTCAAAAGCGCACGTCTGCCGCGCTGTTCTCCTCTTCCTCATCTCCGGGA
CCCGGGATGCCCAAGAAGAAGAGGAAGGTGTCCAATTTACTGACCGTACACCAAAATTTGCCTGCATTAC
CGGTCGATGCAACGAGTGATGAGGTTCGCAAGAACCTGATGGACATGTTCAGGGATCGCCAGGCGTTTTC
TGAGCATACCTGGAAAATGCTTCTGTCCGTTTGCCGGTCGTGGGCGGCATGGTGCAAGTTGAATAACCGG
AAATGGTTTCCCGCAGAACCTGAAGATGTTCGCGATTATCTTCTATATCTTCAGGCGCGCGGTCTGGCAG
TAAAAACTATCCAGCAACATTTGGGCCAGCTAAACATGCTTCATCGTCGGTCCGGGCTGCCACGACCAAG
TGACAGCAATGCTGTTTCACTGGTTATGCGGCGGATCCGAAAAGAAAACGTTGATGCCGGTGAACGTGCA
AAACAGGCTCTAGCGTTCGAACGCACTGATTTCGACCAGGTTCGTTCACTCATGGAAAATAGCGATCGCT
GCCAGGATATACGTAATCTGGCATTTCTGGGGATTGCTTATAACACCCTGTTACGTATAGCCGAAATTGC
CAGGATCAGGGTTAAAGATATCTCACGTACTGACGGTGGGAGAATGTTAATCCATATTGGCAGAACGAAA
ACGCTGGTTAGCACCGCAGGTGTAGAGAAGGCACTTAGCCTGGGGGTAACTAAACTGGTCGAGCGATGGA
TTTCCGTCTCTGGTGTAGCTGATGATCCGAATAACTACCTGTTTTGCCGGGTCAGAAAAAATGGTGTTGC
CGCGCCATCTGCCACCAGCCAGCTATCAACTCGCGCCCTGGAAGGGATTTTTGAAGCAACTCATCGATTG
ATTTACGGCGCTAAGGATGACTCTGGTCAGAGATACCTGGCCTGGTCTGGACACAGTGCCCGTGTCGGAG
CCGCGCGAGATATGGCCCGCGCTGGAGTTTCAATACCGGAGATCATGCAAGCTGGTGGCTGGACCAATGT
AAATATTGTCATGAACTATATCCGTAACCTGGATAGTGAAACAGGGGCAATGGTGCGCCTGCTGGAAGAT
GGCGATTAGCCATGTTTAAGGGTTCCGGTTCCACTAGGTACAATTCGATATCAAGCTTATCGATAATCAA
CCTCTGGATTACAAAATTTGTGAAAGATTGACTGGTATTCTTAACTATGTTGCTCCTTTTACGCTATGTG
GATACGCTGCTTTAATGCCTTTGTATCATGCTATTGCTTCCCGTATGGCTTTCATTTTCTCCTCCTTGTA
TAAATCCTGGTTGCTGTCTCTTTATGAGGAGTTGTGGCCCGTTGTCAGGCAACGTGGCGTGGTGTGCACT
GTGTTTGCTGACGCAACCCCCACTGGTTGGGGCATTGCCACCACCTGTCAGCTCCTTTCCGGGACTTTCG
CTTTCCCCCTCCCTATTGCCACGGCGGAACTCATCGCCGCCTGCCTTGCCCGCTGCTGGACAGGGGCTCG
GCTGTTGGGCACTGACAATTCCGTGGTGTTGTCGGGGAAATCATCGTCCTTTCCTTGGCTGCTCGCCTGT
GTTGCCACCTGGATTCTGCGCGGGACGTCCTTCTGCTACGTCCCTTCGGCCCTCAATCCAGCGGACCTTC
CTTCCCGCGGCCTGCTGCCGGCTCTGCGGCCTCTTCCGCGTCTTCGCCTTCGCCCTCAGACGAGTCGGAT
CTCCCTTTGGGCCGCCTCCCCGCATCGATACCGTCGACCTCGATCGAGACCTAGAAAAACATGGAGCAAT
CACAAGTAGCAATACAGCAGCTACCAATGCTGATTGTGCCTGGCTAGAAGCACAAGAGGAGGAGGAGGTG
GGTTTTCCAGTCACACCTCAGGTACCTTTAAGACCAATGACTTACAAGGCAGCTGTAGATCTTAGCCACT
TTTTAAAAGAAAAGGGGGGACTGGAAGGGCTAATTCACTCCCAACGAAGACAAGATATCCTTGATCTGTG
GATCTACCACACACAAGGCTACTTCCCTGATTGGCAGAACTACACACCAGGGCCAGGGATCAGATATCCA
CTGACCTTTGGATGGTGCTACAAGCTAGTACCAGTTGAGCAAGAGAAGGTAGAAGAAGCCAATGAAGGAG
AGAACACCCGCTTGTTACACCCTGTGAGCCTGCATGGGATGGATGACCCGGAGAGAGAAGTAT
Features (pLannotate 1.2.2; 22 found; start..end, strand, type, name):
     69..249     +  LTR            5' LTR (truncated): truncated 5' long terminal repeat (LTR) from HIV-1
    311..899     -  rep_origin     ori: high-copy-number ColE1/pMB1/pBR322/pUC origin of replication
   1070..1930    -  CDS            AmpR: β-lactamase; bla; confers resistance to ampicillin, carbenicillin, and related antibiotics
   1931..2035    -  promoter       AmpR promoter: bla
   2094..2146    -  misc_feature   bom (fragment): basis of mobility region from pBR322
   2301..2680    +  enhancer       CMV enhancer: human cytomegalovirus immediate early enhancer
   2681..2880    +  promoter       CMV promoter: human cytomegalovirus (CMV) immediate early promoter
   2898..3078    +  LTR            5' LTR (truncated): truncated 5' long terminal repeat (LTR) from HIV-1
   3125..3250    +  misc_feature   HIV-1 Ψ: packaging signal of human immunodeficiency virus type 1
   3234..3572    +  CDS            HIV-1 gag (fragment): gag protein from human immunodeficiency virus 1; gag
   3747..3980    +  misc_feature   RRE: The Rev response element (RRE) of HIV-1 allows for Rev-dependent mRNA export from the nucleus to the cytoplasm.
   4357..4457    +  CDS            Rev (fragment): human immunodeficiency virus 1 (HIV-1) Rev protein; rev; enhances nuclear export of unspliced and incompletely spliced viral mRNAs
   4507..4624    +  misc_feature   cPPT/CTS: central polypurine tract and central termination sequence of HIV-1
   5035..5102    +  misc_RNA       tracrRNA (fragment): trans-activating CRISPR RNA for the Streptococcus pyogenes CRISPR/Cas9 system
   5130..5432    +  promoter       U6 promoter: RNA polymerase III promoter for mouse U6 snRNA (Das et al., 1988)
   5606..5843    +  promoter       U6 promoter: RNA polymerase III promoter for human U6 snRNA
   6017..6509    +  promoter       PGK promoter: mouse phosphoglycerate kinase 1 promoter
   6539..7569    +  CDS            Cre (fragment): site-specific recombinase Cre is a site-specific recombinase from bacteriophage P1. Recombination occurs at loxP sequences.
   7602..7625    +  misc_feature   MCS (fragment): pBluescript multiple cloning site
   7625..8213    +  misc_feature   WPRE: woodchuck hepatitis virus posttranscriptional regulatory element
   8214..8233    +  misc_feature   MCS (fragment): pBluescript multiple cloning site
   8235..62      +  CDS            nef (fragment) (across the origin): NEF_HV1LA - Experimental evidence at protein level: Swiss-Prot protein existence level 1. Extracellular Nef protein targets CD4(+) T-lymphocytes for apoptosis by interacting with CXCR4 surface receptors. From Human immunodeficiency virus type 1 group M subtype B (isolate Lai) (HIV-1).
