[The description below was written by a language model from this plasmid's Addgene catalogue record and pLannotate feature annotations shown in this document.]
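Description:
bU6-sgNeo1-mU6-sgNT-hU6-sgSnrk is a lentiviral transfer plasmid built on the pLL3.3 backbone that delivers three Cas9 guide RNAs together with Cre recombinase. It is propagated in bacteria as a high-copy plasmid through a ColE1/pUC-type origin and selected with ampicillin via the β-lactamase gene. The viral portion begins with a CMV enhancer/promoter fused to a truncated HIV-1 5' LTR, which drives transcription of the viral genome in packaging cells. This is followed by the Ψ packaging signal with a gag fragment, the Rev response element for nuclear export of the unspliced genome, and the cPPT/CTS, which aids nuclear import. A WPRE sits downstream of the payload to enhance transcript expression. A second truncated LTR preceded by a nef-derived fragment closes the provirus at the 3' end.

The payload is a tandem array of three RNA polymerase III cassettes. According to the catalogue entry, a bovine U6 promoter drives a neomycin-directed guide (sgNeo1), a mouse U6 promoter drives a non-targeting guide (sgNT), and a human U6 promoter drives a guide against mouse Snrk. The automated annotation identifies the mouse and human U6 promoters and one S. pyogenes tracrRNA scaffold fragment, but not the bovine U6 promoter or the other scaffolds, which presumably lie in the unannotated intervals. Using three different U6 promoters reduces sequence repetition, which would otherwise favour recombination in lentiviral vectors. Downstream, a mouse PGK promoter expresses Cre. No Cas9 is encoded, so editing requires Cas9 supplied by the target cells or animal. The Cre component suits models with loxP-controlled alleles, although the record does not describe the specific experimental system.
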