Addgene plasmid #177236: bU6-sgNeo1-mU6-sgNT-hU6-sgSnrk
Purpose: Expresses neomycin (bU6), non-targeting (mU6) and Snrk (hU6) gRNAs and Cre-recombinase
Depositing lab: Monte Winslow. Depositing organization: Stanford University.
Backbone
  Vector backbone: pLL3.3
  Vector type: Lentiviral
Growth in bacteria
  Bacterial resistance: Ampicillin, 100 μg/mL
  Growth temperature: 37°C
  Growth strain: NEB Stable
  Copy number: High Copy
Gene/Insert
  Gene/Insert name: sgNeo1/sgNT1/sgSnrk
  gRNA/shRNA sequence: TCATGGCTGATGCAATGCGG/GCGAGGTATTCGGCTCCGCG/AGCATGGCAGGGTTCAAGCG
  Species: M. musculus (mouse)
  Promoter: bU6/mU6/hU6
  Cloning method: Gibson Cloning
Terms and licenses: Academic/Nonprofit Terms; Industry Terms: Not Available to Industry
How to cite: bU6-sgNeo1-mU6-sgNT-hU6-sgSnrk was a gift from Monte Winslow (Addgene plasmid # 177236 ; http://n2t.net/addgene:177236 ; RRID:Addgene_177236)
